Addgene plasmid #167872: NAX_CAGGS_CAS9_m4_KRAB_Blasto
Purpose: PiggyBac compatible plasmid expressing dCas9-KRAB
Depositing lab: Alejandro Chavez & Nan Cher Yeo. Depositing organization: Columbia University. Publication: Generation and application of a versatile CRISPR toolkit for mammalian cell engineering. Nghi Dang , Alissa Lance-Byrne, Angela Tung, Xiaoge Guo, Ryan J Cecchi, Joanna Buchthal, Alejandro Chavez, Nan Cher Yeo. Synthetic Biology, Volume 6, Issue 1, 2021 10.1093/synbio/ysab033.
Backbone
  Vector backbone: pB-CAGGS
  Vector type: CRISPR
  Selectable markers: Blasticidin
Growth in bacteria
  Bacterial resistance: Ampicillin, 100 μg/mL
  Growth temperature: 30°C
  Growth strain: NEB Stable
  Copy number: High Copy
Gene/Insert
  Gene/Insert name: dCas9-KRAB
  Species: Synthetic
  Mutation: D10A, D839A, H840A, N863A
  Cloning method: Gibson Cloning
Terms and licenses: Academic/Nonprofit Terms; Industry Terms: Not Available to Industry
How to cite: NAX_CAGGS_CAS9_m4_KRAB_Blasto was a gift from Alejandro Chavez & Nan Cher Yeo (Addgene plasmid # 167872 ; http://n2t.net/addgene:167872 ; RRID:Addgene_167872)
