[The description below was written by a language model from this plasmid's Addgene catalogue record and pLannotate feature annotations shown in this document.]
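Description:
NAX_CAGGS_CAS9_m4_KRAB_Blasto is a PiggyBac-compatible mammalian expression plasmid built on the pB-CAGGS backbone for stable delivery of a dCas9-KRAB transcriptional repressor. It is maintained in E. coli as a high-copy plasmid through a ColE1/pUC-type origin with ampicillin selection (AmpR under its own bla promoter). The backbone also carries an f1 origin and remnants of a lac promoter/operator and lacZα region. The automated annotation does not call the PiggyBac transposon terminal repeats, so their positions are not defined in the feature table. Short fragments matching bacteriophage lambda sequence flank the cargo region and appear to be backbone filler rather than functional genes.

The main transcription unit is driven by the composite CAGGS promoter, made up of the CMV immediate-early enhancer, the chicken β-actin promoter and a chimeric chicken β-actin/rabbit β-globin intron, which gives strong constitutive expression in many mammalian cell types. It expresses Cas9m4, a Streptococcus pyogenes Cas9 carrying D10A, D839A, H840A and N863A, which retains RNA-guided DNA binding but lacks nuclease activity. Downstream of it lies a short segment that the annotator matches to a human zinc-finger protein, consistent with the KRAB repression domain named in the record, followed by an HSV TK polyadenylation signal. A separate cassette uses the EF-1α core promoter to express blasticidin S deaminase with an SV40 poly(A) signal, allowing blasticidin selection of cells that have taken up the construct.

When co-delivered with a PiggyBac transposase, the cargo can be integrated into the genome to generate stable cell lines. Supplying a guide RNA from a separate construct then directs the fusion to target promoters for CRISPR interference-style gene silencing. No guide RNA cassette is annotated on this plasmid.
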