Features (pLannotate 1.2.2; 23 found; start..end, strand, type, name):
    145..1161    +  intron         chimeric intron: chimera between introns from chicken β-actin and rabbit β-globin
   1264..5367    +  CDS            Cas9m4: catalytically dead mutant of the Cas9 endonuclease from the Streptococcus pyogenes Type II CRISPR/Cas system RNA-guided DNA-binding protein that lacks endonuclease activity due to the mutations D10A, D839A, H840A, and N863A (Mali et al., 2013)
   5467..5655    +  CDS            ZNF720 (fragment): ZN720_HUMAN - Experimental evidence at protein level: Swiss-Prot protein existence level 1. From Homo sapiens (Human).
   5754..5802    +  polyA_signal   HSV TK poly(A) signal: herpes simplex virus thymidine kinase polyadenylation signal (Cole and Stacy, 1985)
   6034..6245    +  promoter       EF-1α core promoter: core promoter for human elongation factor EF-1α
   6261..6659    +  CDS            BSD: blasticidin S deaminase; Aspergillus terreus BSD; confers resistance to blasticidin
   6663..6784    +  polyA_signal   SV40 poly(A) signal: SV40 polyadenylation signal
   6802..6894    +  ncRNA          G-CSF SLDE: Accession: RF00183 - G-CSF factor stem-loop destabilising element (SLDE)
   7591..8058    +  CDS            B (fragment): PORTL_LAMBD - Experimental evidence at protein level: Swiss-Prot protein existence level 1. Forms the portal vertex of the capsid (PubMed:6228056, PubMed:6232391). This portal plays critical roles in head assembly, genome packaging, neck/tail attachment, and genome ejection (Probable). The portal protein multimerizes as a single ring-shaped homododecamer arranged around a central channel (PubMed:6232391). Binds to the terminase subunits to form the packaging machine (PubMed:7799432). From Escherichia phage lambda (Bacteriophage lambda).
   8094..8116    -  protein_bind   lac operator (fragment): The lac repressor binds to the lac operator to inhibit transcription in E. coli. This inhibition can be relieved by adding lactose or isopropyl-β-D-thiogalactopyranoside (IPTG). lac repressor encoded by lacI
   8120..8150    -  promoter       lac promoter: promoter for the E. coli lac operon
   8165..8186    -  protein_bind   CAP binding site: CAP binding activates transcription in the presence of cAMP. E. coli catabolite activator protein
   8199..8291    -  CDS            lacI (fragment): lac repressor; lacI; The lac repressor binds to the lac operator to inhibit transcription in E. coli. This inhibition can be relieved by adding lactose or isopropyl-β-D-thiogalactopyranoside (IPTG).
   8474..9062    -  rep_origin     ori: high-copy-number ColE1/pMB1/pBR322/pUC origin of replication
   9233..10093   -  CDS            AmpR: β-lactamase; bla; confers resistance to ampicillin, carbenicillin, and related antibiotics
  10094..10198   -  promoter       AmpR promoter: bla
  10251..10679   -  rep_origin     f1 ori (sequence partly withheld): f1 bacteriophage origin of replication; arrow indicates direction of (+) strand synthesis
  10684..10839   -  CDS            lacZα (fragment): LacZα fragment of β-galactosidase; lacZ fragment
  10841..10960   +  CDS            B (fragment): PORTL_LAMBD - Experimental evidence at protein level: Swiss-Prot protein existence level 1. Forms the portal vertex of the capsid (PubMed:6228056, PubMed:6232391). This portal plays critical roles in head assembly, genome packaging, neck/tail attachment, and genome ejection (Probable). The portal protein multimerizes as a single ring-shaped homododecamer arranged around a central channel (PubMed:6232391). Binds to the terminase subunits to form the packaging machine (PubMed:7799432). From Escherichia phage lambda (Bacteriophage lambda).
  11450..11829   +  enhancer       CMV enhancer: human cytomegalovirus immediate early enhancer
  11831..11952   +  promoter       chicken β-actin promoter (fragment): contains a 21-bp deletion relative to the standard chicken β-actin promoter
  11963..11984   +  promoter       chicken β-actin promoter (fragment): No description available
  12082..144     +  promoter       chicken β-actin promoter (fragment) (across the origin): No description available
>Addgene plasmid #167872 | NAX_CAGGS_CAS9_m4_KRAB_Blasto | addgene full sequence | sequence record 354076 | Addgene Partial NGS Result
GGGGCGGGGCGGGGCGAGGGGCGGGGCGGGGCGAGGCGGAGAGGTGCGGCGGCAGCCAATCAGAGCGGCG
CGCTCCGAAAGTTTCCTTTTATGGCGAGGCGGCGGCGGCGGCGGCCCTATAAAAAGCGAAGCGCGCGGCG
GGCGGGAGTCGCTGCGCGCTGCCTTCGCCCCGTGCCCCGCTCCGCCGCCGCCTCGCGCCGCCCGCCCCGG
CTCTGACTGACCGCGTTACTCCCACAGGTGAGCGGGCGGGACGGCCCTTCTCCTCCGGGCTGTAATTAGC
GCTTGGTTTAATGACGGCTTGTTTCTTTTCTGTGGCTGCGTGAAAGCCTTGAGGGGCTCCGGGAGGGCCC
TTTGTGCGGGGGGAGCGGCTCGGGGGGTGCGTGCGTGTGTGTGTGCGTGGGGAGCGCCGCGTGCGGCTCC
GCGCTGCCCGGCGGCTGTGAGCGCTGCGGGCGCGGCGCGGGGCTTTTTGCGCTCCGCAGTGTGCGCGAGG
GGAGCGCGGCCGGGGGCGGTGCCCCGCGGTGCGGGGGGGGCTGCGAGGGGAACAAAGGCTGCGTGCGGGG
TGTGTGCGTGGGGGGGTGAGCAGGGGGTGTGGGCGCGTCGGTCGGGCTGCAACCCCCCCTGCACCCCCCT
CCCCGAGTTGCTGAGCACGGCCCGGCTTCGGGTGCGGGGCTCCGTACGGGGCGTGGCGCGGGGCTCGCCG
TGCCGGGCGGGGGGTGGCGGCAGGTGGGGGTGCCGGGCGGGGCGGGGCCGCCTCGGGCCGGGGAGGGCTC
GGGGGAGGGGCGCGGCGGCCCCCGGAGCGCCGGCGGCTGTCGAGGCGCGGCGAGCCGCAGCCATTGCCTT
TTATGGTAATCGTGCGAGAGGGCGCAGGGACTTCCTTTGTCCCAAATCTGTGCGGAGCCGAAATCTGGGA
GGCGCCGCCGCACCCCCTCTAGCGGGCGCGGGGCGAAGCGGTGCGGCGCCGGCAGGAAGGAAATGGGCGG
GGAGGGCCTTCGTGCGTCGCCGCGCCGCCGTCCCCTTCTCCCTCTCCAGCCTCGGGGCTGTCCGCGGGGG
GACGGCTGCCTTCGGGGGGGACGGGGCAGGGCGGGGTTCGGCTTCTGGCGTGTGACCGGCGGCTCTAGAG
CCTCTGCTAACCATGTTCATGCCTTCTTCTTTTTCCTACAGCTCCTGGGCAACGTGCTGGTTATTGTGCT
GTCTCATCATTTTGGCAAAGAATCTAGATACCCTCGTAAAGGTCTAGAGCTAGCGGATCGAACCCTTGCC
ACCATGGACAAGAAGTACTCCATTGGGCTCGCTATCGGCACAAACAGCGTCGGCTGGGCCGTCATTACGG
ACGAGTACAAGGTGCCGAGCAAAAAATTCAAAGTTCTGGGCAATACCGATCGCCACAGCATAAAGAAGAA
CCTCATTGGCGCCCTCCTGTTCGACTCCGGGGAGACGGCCGAAGCCACGCGGCTCAAAAGAACAGCACGG
CGCAGATATACCCGCAGAAAGAATCGGATCTGCTACCTGCAGGAGATCTTTAGTAATGAGATGGCTAAGG
TGGATGACTCTTTCTTCCATAGGCTGGAGGAGTCCTTTTTGGTGGAGGAGGATAAAAAGCACGAGCGCCA
CCCAATCTTTGGCAATATCGTGGACGAGGTGGCGTACCATGAAAAGTACCCAACCATATATCATCTGAGG
AAGAAGCTTGTAGACAGTACTGATAAGGCTGACTTGCGGTTGATCTATCTCGCGCTGGCGCATATGATCA
AATTTCGGGGACACTTCCTCATCGAGGGGGACCTGAACCCAGACAACAGCGATGTCGACAAACTCTTTAT
CCAACTGGTTCAGACTTACAATCAGCTTTTCGAAGAGAACCCGATCAACGCATCCGGAGTTGACGCCAAA
GCAATCCTGAGCGCTAGGCTGTCCAAATCCCGGCGGCTCGAAAACCTCATCGCACAGCTCCCTGGGGAGA
AGAAGAACGGCCTGTTTGGTAATCTTATCGCCCTGTCACTCGGGCTGACCCCCAACTTTAAATCTAACTT
CGACCTGGCCGAAGATGCCAAGCTTCAACTGAGCAAAGACACCTACGATGATGATCTCGACAATCTGCTG
GCCCAGATCGGCGACCAGTACGCAGACCTTTTTTTGGCGGCAAAGAACCTGTCAGACGCCATTCTGCTGA
GTGATATTCTGCGAGTGAACACGGAGATCACCAAAGCTCCGCTGAGCGCTAGTATGATCAAGCGCTATGA
TGAGCACCACCAAGACTTGACTTTGCTGAAGGCCCTTGTCAGACAGCAACTGCCTGAGAAGTACAAGGAA
ATTTTCTTCGATCAGTCTAAAAATGGCTACGCCGGATACATTGACGGCGGAGCAAGCCAGGAGGAATTTT
ACAAATTTATTAAGCCCATCTTGGAAAAAATGGACGGCACCGAGGAGCTGCTGGTAAAGCTTAACAGAGA
AGATCTGTTGCGCAAACAGCGCACTTTCGACAATGGAAGCATCCCCCACCAGATTCACCTGGGCGAACTG
CACGCTATCCTCAGGCGGCAAGAGGATTTCTACCCCTTTTTGAAAGATAACAGGGAAAAGATTGAGAAAA
TCCTCACATTTCGGATACCCTACTATGTAGGCCCCCTCGCCCGGGGAAATTCCAGATTCGCGTGGATGAC
TCGCAAATCAGAAGAGACCATCACTCCCTGGAACTTCGAGGAAGTCGTGGATAAGGGGGCCTCTGCCCAG
TCCTTCATCGAAAGGATGACTAACTTTGATAAAAATCTGCCTAACGAAAAGGTGCTTCCTAAACACTCTC
TGCTGTACGAGTACTTCACAGTTTATAACGAGCTCACCAAGGTCAAATACGTCACAGAAGGGATGAGAAA
GCCAGCATTCCTGTCTGGAGAGCAGAAGAAAGCTATCGTGGACCTCCTCTTCAAGACGAACCGGAAAGTT
ACCGTGAAACAGCTCAAAGAAGACTATTTCAAAAAGATTGAATGTTTCGACTCTGTTGAAATCAGCGGAG
TGGAGGATCGCTTCAACGCATCCCTGGGAACGTATCACGATCTCCTGAAAATCATTAAAGACAAGGACTT
CCTGGACAATGAGGAGAACGAGGACATTCTTGAGGACATTGTCCTCACCCTTACGTTGTTTGAAGATAGG
GAGATGATTGAAGAACGCTTGAAAACTTACGCTCATCTCTTCGACGACAAAGTCATGAAACAGCTCAAGA
GGCGCCGATATACAGGATGGGGGCGGCTGTCAAGAAAACTGATCAATGGGATCCGAGACAAGCAGAGTGG
AAAGACAATCCTGGATTTTCTTAAGTCCGATGGATTTGCCAACCGGAACTTCATGCAGTTGATCCATGAT
GACTCTCTCACCTTTAAGGAGGACATCCAGAAAGCACAAGTTTCTGGCCAGGGGGACAGTCTTCACGAGC
ACATCGCTAATCTTGCAGGTAGCCCAGCTATCAAAAAGGGAATACTGCAGACCGTTAAGGTCGTGGATGA
ACTCGTCAAAGTAATGGGAAGGCATAAGCCCGAGAATATCGTTATCGAGATGGCCCGAGAGAACCAAACT
ACCCAGAAGGGACAGAAGAACAGTAGGGAAAGGATGAAGAGGATTGAAGAGGGTATAAAAGAACTGGGGT
CCCAAATCCTTAAGGAACACCCAGTTGAAAACACCCAGCTTCAGAATGAGAAGCTCTACCTGTACTACCT
GCAGAACGGCAGGGACATGTACGTGGATCAGGAACTGGACATCAATCGGCTCTCCGACTACGACGTGGCT
GCTATCGTGCCCCAGTCTTTTCTCAAAGATGATTCTATTGATAATAAAGTGTTGACAAGATCCGATAAAG
CTAGAGGGAAGAGTGATAACGTCCCCTCAGAAGAAGTTGTCAAGAAAATGAAAAATTATTGGCGGCAGCT
GCTGAACGCCAAACTGATCACACAACGGAAGTTCGATAATCTGACTAAGGCTGAACGAGGTGGCCTGTCT
GAGTTGGATAAAGCCGGCTTCATCAAAAGGCAGCTTGTTGAGACACGCCAGATCACCAAGCACGTGGCCC
AAATTCTCGATTCACGCATGAACACCAAGTACGATGAAAATGACAAACTGATTCGAGAGGTGAAAGTTAT
TACTCTGAAGTCTAAGCTGGTCTCAGATTTCAGAAAGGACTTTCAGTTTTATAAGGTGAGAGAGATCAAC
AATTACCACCATGCGCATGATGCCTACCTGAATGCAGTGGTAGGCACTGCACTTATCAAAAAATATCCCA
AGCTTGAATCTGAATTTGTTTACGGAGACTATAAAGTGTACGATGTTAGGAAAATGATCGCAAAGTCTGA
GCAGGAAATAGGCAAGGCCACCGCTAAGTACTTCTTTTACAGCAATATTATGAATTTTTTCAAGACCGAG
ATTACACTGGCCAATGGAGAGATTCGGAAGCGACCACTTATCGAAACAAACGGAGAAACAGGAGAAATCG
TGTGGGACAAGGGTAGGGATTTCGCGACAGTCCGGAAGGTCCTGTCCATGCCGCAGGTGAACATCGTTAA
AAAGACCGAAGTACAGACCGGAGGCTTCTCCAAGGAAAGTATCCTCCCGAAAAGGAACAGCGACAAGCTG
ATCGCACGCAAAAAAGATTGGGACCCCAAGAAATACGGCGGATTCGATTCTCCTACAGTCGCTTACAGTG
TACTGGTTGTGGCCAAAGTGGAGAAAGGGAAGTCTAAAAAACTCAAAAGCGTCAAGGAACTGCTGGGCAT
CACAATCATGGAGCGATCAAGCTTCGAAAAAAACCCCATCGACTTTCTCGAGGCGAAAGGATATAAAGAG
GTCAAAAAAGACCTCATCATTAAGCTTCCCAAGTACTCTCTCTTTGAGCTTGAAAACGGCCGGAAACGAA
TGCTCGCTAGTGCGGGCGAGCTGCAGAAAGGTAACGAGCTGGCACTGCCCTCTAAATACGTTAATTTCTT
GTATCTGGCCAGCCACTATGAAAAGCTCAAAGGGTCTCCCGAAGATAATGAGCAGAAGCAGCTGTTCGTG
GAACAACACAAACACTACCTTGATGAGATCATCGAGCAAATAAGCGAATTCTCCAAAAGAGTGATCCTCG
CCGACGCTAACCTCGATAAGGTGCTTTCTGCTTACAATAAGCACAGGGATAAGCCCATCAGGGAGCAGGC
AGAAAACATTATCCACTTGTTTACTCTGACCAACTTGGGCGCGCCTGCAGCCTTCAAGTACTTCGACACC
ACCATAGACAGAAAGCGGTACACCTCTACAAAGGAGGTCCTGGACGCCACACTGATTCATCAGTCAATTA
CGGGGCTCTATGAAACAAGAATCGACCTCTCTCAGCTCGGTGGAGACAGCAGGGCTGACCCCAAGAAGAA
GAGGAAGGTGAGTGGTGGAGGAAGTGGCGGGTCAGGGTCGATGGACGCGAAATCACTTACGGCATGGTCG
AGAACACTGGTTACGTTCAAGGACGTGTTTGTGGACTTTACACGTGAGGAGTGGAAATTGCTGGATACTG
CGCAACAAATTGTGTATCGAAATGTCATGCTTGAGAATTACAAGAACCTCGTCAGTCTCGGATACCAGTT
GACGAAACCGGATGTGATCCTTAGGCTCGAAAAGGGGGAAGAACCTTGGCTGGTATAGAAGAATTCGATC
CCTACCGGTTAGTAATGAGTTTAAACGGGGGAGGCTAACTGAAACACGGAAGGAGACAATACCGGAAGGA
ACCCGCGCTATGACGGCAATAAAAAGACAGAATAAAACGCACGGGTGTTGGGTCGTTTGTTCATAAACGC
GGGGTTCGGTCCCAGGGCTGGCACTCTGTCGATACCCCACCGAGACCCCATTGGGGCCAATACGCCCGCG
TTTCTTCCTTTTCCCCACCCCACCCCCCAAGTTCGGGTGAAGGCCCAGGGCTCGCAGCCAACGTCGGGGC
GGCAGGCCCTGCCATAGCAGATCTGCGAAATCGGATCCGCGGCCGCACTGATTCTAGCTGCAGAGGCTCC
GGTGCCCGTCAGTGGGCAGAGCGCACATCGCCCACAGTCCCCGAGAAGTTGGGGGGAGGGGTCGGCAATT
GAACCGGTGCCTAGAGAAGGTGGCGCGGGGTAAACTGGGAAAGTGATGTCGTGTACTGGCTCCGCCTTTT
TCCCGAGGGTGGGGGAGAACCGTATATAAGTGCAGTAGTCGCCGTGAACGTTCTTTTTCGCAACGGGTTT
GCCGCCAGAACACAGGATCCTCGAGCCACCATGGCCAAGCCTTTGTCTCAAGAAGAATCCACCCTCATTG
AAAGAGCAACGGCTACAATCAACAGCATCCCCATCTCTGAAGACTACAGCGTCGCCAGCGCAGCTCTCTC
TAGCGACGGCCGCATCTTCACTGGTGTCAATGTATATCATTTTACTGGGGGACCTTGTGCAGAACTCGTG
GTGCTGGGCACTGCTGCTGCTGCGGCAGCTGGCAACCTGACTTGTATCGTCGCGATCGGAAATGAGAACA
GGGGCATCTTGAGCCCCTGCGGACGGTGCCGACAGGTGCTTCTCGATCTGCATCCTGGGATCAAAGCCAT
AGTGAAGGACAGTGATGGACAGCCGACGGCAGTTGGGATTCGTGAATTGCTGCCCTCTGGTTATGTGTGG
GAGGGCTAAGTTAACTTGTTTATTGCAGCTTATAATGGTTACAAATAAAGCAATAGCATCACAAATTTCA
CAAATAAAGCATTTTTTTCACTGCATTCTAGTTGTGGTTTGTCCAAACTCATCAATGTATCTTATCATGT
CTGGAATTGACTCAAATGATGTCAATTAGTCTATCAGAAGCTCATCTGGTCTCCCTTCCGGGGGACAAGA
CATCCCTGTTTAATATTTAAACAGCAGTGTTCCCAAACTGGGTTCTTATATCCCTTGCTCTGGTCAACCA
GGTTGCAGGGTTTCCTGTCCTCACAGGAACGAAGTCCCTAAAGAAACAGTGGCAGCCAGGTTTAGCCCCG
GAATTGACTGGATTCCTTTTTTAGGGCCCATTGGTATGGCTTTTTCCCCGTATCCCCCCAGGTGTCTGCA
GGCTCAAAGAGCAGCGAGAAGCGTTCAGAGGAAAGCGATCCCGTGCCACCTTCCCCGTGCCCGGGCTGTC
CCCGCACGCTGCCGGCTCGGGGATGCGGGGGGAGCGCCGGACCGGAGCGGAGCCCCGGGCGGCTCGCTGC
TGCCCCCTAGCGGGGGAGGGACGTAATTACATCCCTGGGGGCTTTGGGGGGGGGCTGTCCCTGATATCTA
TAACAAGAAAATATATATATAATAAGTTATCACGTAAGTAGAACATGAAATAACAATATAATTATCGTAT
GAGTTAAATCTTAAAAGTCACGTAAAAGATAATCATGCGTCATTTTGACTCACGCGGTCGTTATAGTTCA
AAATCAGTGACACTTACCGCATTGACAAGCACGCCTCACGGGAGCTCCAAGCGGCGACTGAGATGTCCTA
AATGCACAGCGACGGATTCGCGCTATTTAGAAAGAGAGAGCAATATTTCAAGAATGCATGCGTCAATTTT
ACGCAGACTATCTTTCTAGGGTTAATCTAGCTGCATCAGGATCATATCGTCGGGTCTTTTTTCCGGCTCA
GTCATCGCCCAAGCTGGCGCTATCTGGGCATCGGGGAGGAAGAAGCCCGTGCCTTTTCCCGCGAGGTTGA
AGCGGCATGGAAAGAGTTTGCCGAGGATGACTGCTGCTGCATTGACGTTGAGCGAAAACGCACGTTTACC
ATGATGATTCGGGAAGGTGTGGCCATGCACGCCTTTAACGGTGAACTGTTCGTTCAGGCCACCTGGGATA
CCAGTTCGTCGCGGCTTTTCCGGACACAGTTCCGGATGGTCAGCCCGAAGCGCATCAGCAACCCGAACAA
TACCGGCGACAGCCGGAACTGCCGTGCCGGTGTGCAGATTAATGACAGCGGTGCGGCGCTGGGATATTAC
GTCAGCGAGGACGGGTATCCTGGCTGGATGCCGCAGAAATGGACATGGATACCCCGTGAGTTACCCGGCG
GGCGCGCTTGGCGTAATCATGGTCATAGCTGTTTCCTGTGTGAAATTGTTATCCGCTCACAATTCCACAC
AACATACGAGCCGGAAGCATAAAGTGTAAAGCCTGGGGTGCCTAATGAGTGAGCTAACTCACATTAATTG
CGTTGCGCTCACTGCCCGCTTTCCAGTCGGGAAACCTGTCGTGCCAGCTGCATTAATGAATCGGCCAACG
CGCGGGGAGAGGCGGTTTGCGTATTGGGCGCTCTTCCGCTTCCTCGCTCACTGACTCGCTGCGCTCGGTC
GTTCGGCTGCGGCGAGCGGTATCAGCTCACTCAAAGGCGGTAATACGGTTATCCACAGAATCAGGGGATA
ACGCAGGAAAGAACATGTGAGCAAAAGGCCAGCAAAAGGCCAGGAACCGTAAAAAGGCCGCGTTGCTGGC
GTTTTTCCATAGGCTCCGCCCCCCTGACGAGCATCACAAAAATCGACGCTCAAGTCAGAGGTGGCGAAAC
CCGACAGGACTATAAAGATACCAGGCGTTTCCCCCTGGAAGCTCCCTCGTGCGCTCTCCTGTTCCGACCC
TGCCGCTTACCGGATACCTGTCCGCCTTTCTCCCTTCGGGAAGCGTGGCGCTTTCTCATAGCTCACGCTG
TAGGTATCTCAGTTCGGTGTAGGTCGTTCGCTCCAAGCTGGGCTGTGTGCACGAACCCCCCGTTCAGCCC
GACCGCTGCGCCTTATCCGGTAACTATCGTCTTGAGTCCAACCCGGTAAGACACGACTTATCGCCACTGG
CAGCAGCCACTGGTAACAGGATTAGCAGAGCGAGGTATGTAGGCGGTGCTACAGAGTTCTTGAAGTGGTG
GCCTAACTACGGCTACACTAGAAGAACAGTATTTGGTATCTGCGCTCTGCTGAAGCCAGTTACCTTCGGA
AAAAGAGTTGGTAGCTCTTGATCCGGCAAACAAACCACCGCTGGTAGCGGTGGTTTTTTTGTTTGCAAGC
AGCAGATTACGCGCAGAAAAAAAGGATCTCAAGAAGATCCTTTGATCTTTTCTACGGGGTCTGACGCTCA
GTGGAACGAAAACTCACGTTAAGGGATTTTGGTCATGAGATTATCAAAAAGGATCTTCACCTAGATCCTT
TTAAATTAAAAATGAAGTTTTAAATCAATCTAAAGTATATATGAGTAAACTTGGTCTGACAGTTACCAAT
GCTTAATCAGTGAGGCACCTATCTCAGCGATCTGTCTATTTCGTTCATCCATAGTTGCCTGACTCCCCGT
CGTGTAGATAACTACGATACGGGAGGGCTTACCATCTGGCCCCAGTGCTGCAATGATACCGCGAGACCCA
CGCTCACCGGCTCCAGATTTATCAGCAATAAACCAGCCAGCCGGAAGGGCCGAGCGCAGAAGTGGTCCTG
CAACTTTATCCGCCTCCATCCAGTCTATTAATTGTTGCCGGGAAGCTAGAGTAAGTAGTTCGCCAGTTAA
TAGTTTGCGCAACGTTGTTGCCATTGCTACAGGCATCGTGGTGTCACGCTCGTCGTTTGGTATGGCTTCA
TTCAGCTCCGGTTCCCAACGATCAAGGCGAGTTACATGATCCCCCATGTTGTGCAAAAAAGCGGTTAGCT
CCTTCGGTCCTCCGATCGTTGTCAGAAGTAAGTTGGCCGCAGTGTTATCACTCATGGTTATGGCAGCACT
GCATAATTCTCTTACTGTCATGCCATCCGTAAGATGCTTTTCTGTGACTGGTGAGTACTCAACCAAGTCA
TTCTGAGAATAGTGTATGCGGCGACCGAGTTGCTCTTGCCCGGCGTCAATACGGGATAATACCGCGCCAC
ATAGCAGAACTTTAAAAGTGCTCATCATTGGAAAACGTTCTTCGGGGCGAAAACTCTCAAGGATCTTACC
GCTGTTGAGATCCAGTTCGATGTAACCCACTCGTGCACCCAACTGATCTTCAGCATCTTTTACTTTCACC
AGCGTTTCTGGGTGAGCAAAAACAGGAAGGCAAAATGCCGCAAAAAAGGGAATAAGGGCGACACGGAAAT
GTTGAATACTCATACTCTTCCTTTTTCAATATTATTGAAGCATTTATCAGGGTTATTGTCTCATGAGCGG
ATACATATTTGAATGTATTTAGAAAAATAAACAAATAGGGGTTCCGCGCACATTTCCCCGAAAAGTGCCA
CCTAAATTGTAAGCGTTAATATTTTGTTAAAATTCGCGTTAAATTTTTGTTAAATCAGCTCATTTTTTAA
CCAATAGGCCGAAATCGGCAAAATCCCTTATAAATCAAAAGAATAGACCGAGATAGGGT
[37 nt withheld, positions 10350-10386]
AAAGAACGTGGACTCCAACGTCAAAGG
[49 nt withheld, positions 10414-10462]
T
[91 nt withheld, positions 10464-10554]
G
[124 nt withheld, positions 10556-10679]
CCCATTCGCCATTCAGGCTGCGCAACTGTTGGGAAGGGCGATCGGTGCGGGCCTCTTCGCTATTACGCCA
GCTGGCGAAAGGGGGATGTGCTGCAAGGCGATTAAGTTGGGTAACGCCAGGGTTTTCCCAGTCACGACGT
TGTAAAACGACGGCCAGTGAGCGCGCCTCGTTCATTCACGTTTTTGAACCCGTGGAGGACGGGCAGACTC
GCGGTGCAAATGTGTTTTACAGCGTGATGGAGCAGATGAAGATGCTCGACACGCTGCAGAACACGCAGCT
AGATTAACCCTAGAAAGATAATCATATTGTGACGTACGTTAAAGATAATCATGTGTAAAATTGACGCATG
TGTTTTATCGGTCTGTATATCGAGGTTTATTTATTAATTTGAATAGATATTAAGTTTTATTATATTTACA
CTTACATACTAATAATAAATTCAACAAACAATTTATTTATGTTTATTTATTTATTAAAAAAAACAAAAAC
TCAAAATTTCTTCTATAAAGTAACAAAACTTTTATGAGGGACAGCCCCCCCCCAAAGCCCCCAGGGATGT
AATTACGTCCCTCCCCCGCTAGGGGGCAGCAGCGAGCCGCCCGGGGCTCCGCTCCGGTCCGGCGCTCCCC
CCGCATCCCCGAGCCGGCAGCGTGCGGGGACAGCCCGGGCACGGGGAAGGTGGCACGGGATCGCTTTCCT
CTGAACGCTTCTCGCTGCTCTTTGAGCCTGCAGACACCTGGGGGGATACGGGGAAAAGGCCTCCACGGCC
GACATTGATTATTGACTAGTTATTAATAGTAATCAATTACGGGGTCATTAGTTCATAGCCCATATATGGA
GTTCCGCGTTACATAACTTACGGTAAATGGCCCGCCTGGCTGACCGCCCAACGACCCCCGCCCATTGACG
TCAATAATGACGTATGTTCCCATAGTAACGCCAATAGGGACTTTCCATTGACGTCAATGGGTGGAGTATT
TACGGTAAACTGCCCACTTGGCAGTACATCAAGTGTATCATATGCCAAGTACGCCCCCTATTGACGTCAA
TGACGGTAAATGGCCCGCCTGGCATTATGCCCAGTACATGACCTTATGGGACTTTCCTACTTGGCAGTAC
ATCTACGTATTAGTCATCGCTATTACCATGGTCGAGGTGAGCCCCACGTTCTGCTTCACTCTCCCCATCT
CCCCCCCCTCCCCACCCCCAATTTTGTATTTATTTATTTTTTAATTATTTTGTGCAGCGATGGGGGCGGG
GGGGGGGGGGGGGGCGCGCCCGCGGGGGGGGGGGGGGGGGGGGGGGGGGGGGGGGGGGGGGGGGGGGGGG
GGGGGGGGGGGGGGGGGGGGGGGGGGGGGGGGGGGGGGGGGGGGGGGGGGGGGGGGGGGGGGGGGGGGGG
GGGGGGGGGGGGGGGGGGGGGGGGGGGGGGGGGGGG
